Addgene plasmid #105151: pFA6a-kanMX6-P3nmt1-mECitrine
Purpose: Yeast gene targeting
Depositing lab: Jian-Qiu Wu. Depositing organization: Ohio State University. Publication: Roles of putative Rho-GEF Gef2 in division-site positioning and contractile-ring function in fission yeast cytokinesis. Ye Y, Lee IJ, Runge KW, Wu JQ. Mol Biol Cell. 2012 Apr;23(7):1181-95. doi: 10.1091/mbc.E11-09-0800. Epub 2012 Feb 1. PubMed 22298427.
Backbone
  Vector backbone: pFA6a
  Backbone size w/o insert (bp): 4170
  Vector type: Bacterial Expression, Yeast Expression
  Selectable markers: KanMX6 (select with G418)
Growth in bacteria
  Bacterial resistance: Ampicillin, 100 μg/mL
  Growth temperature: 37°C
  Growth strain: DH5alpha
  Copy number: High Copy
Gene/Insert
  Gene/Insert name: kanMX6-P3nmt1-mECitrine (alt names: monomeric enhanced Citrine; 3nmt1)
  Species: S. pombe (fission yeast)
  Insert size (bp): 1900
  Mutation: F64L, Q69M, A206K
  Promoter: 3nmt1
  Tag / fusion protein: 3nmt1-mECitrine (N terminal on insert)
  Cloning method: Restriction Enzyme; 5′ cloning site PacI (not destroyed); 3′ cloning site AscI (not destroyed)
Terms and licenses: Academic/Nonprofit Terms; Industry Terms: Not Available to Industry
Depositor comments: The sizes of backbone and inserts are approximate, and do not include the selectable marker.
How to cite: pFA6a-kanMX6-P3nmt1-mECitrine was a gift from Jian-Qiu Wu (Addgene plasmid # 105151 ; http://n2t.net/addgene:105151 ; RRID:Addgene_105151)
