[The description below was written by a language model from this plasmid's Addgene catalogue record and pLannotate feature annotations shown in this document.]
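Description:
pFA6a-kanMX6-P3nmt1-mECitrine is a PCR-template module in the pFA6a series, used for gene targeting in the fission yeast Schizosaccharomyces pombe. In E. coli it is maintained as a high-copy plasmid through a ColE1/pUC-type origin and selected with ampicillin (AmpR, β-lactamase, driven by its own promoter). The sequenced record is about 6 kb and also contains flanking T7 and SP6 promoters plus short lacI, rop and bom fragments, which are backbone remnants rather than functional parts. No yeast replication origin is annotated, which fits its use as a source of an integrating cassette rather than an episome.

The payload consists of two divergently oriented units. The kanMX marker confers G418 resistance in yeast. Next to it, the wild-type, full-strength nmt1 promoter (3nmt1), which is strong and thiamine-repressible, drives an Aequorea victoria-derived yellow fluorescent protein. The annotation tool matched this coding sequence to the variant "10B", but the catalogue identifies it as monomeric enhanced Citrine carrying F64L, Q69M and A206K. The last of these is the standard substitution that reduces dimerisation. An S. cerevisiae ADH1 terminator lies downstream of the fluorescent protein in the plasmid, and the fluorescent protein segment is bounded by retained PacI and AscI sites.

Modules with this layout are typically amplified with primers carrying homology to a chosen locus and integrated just upstream of a gene's start codon. That replaces the native promoter with 3nmt1 and fuses mECitrine to the N-terminus of the protein, giving regulated overexpression and live-cell localisation. The associated work concerned cytokinesis and contractile-ring function in fission yeast. The depositor notes that the stated backbone and insert sizes are approximate.
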