Features (pLannotate 1.2.2; 12 found; start..end, strand, type, name):
     76..263     -  terminator     ADH1 terminator: S. cerevisiae ADH1; transcription terminator for the S. cerevisiae alcohol dehydrogenase 1 (ADH1) gene
    287..997     -  CDS            10B: 10B is a fluorescent protein published in 1996, derived from Aequorea victoria.
   1012..2175    -  promoter       nmt1 promoter: wild-type nmt1 promoter from Schizosaccharomyces pombe, conferring strong thiamine-repressible expression
   2220..3576    +  gene           kanMX: yeast selectable marker conferring kanamycin resistance (Wach et al., 1994)
   3681..3699    -  promoter       T7 promoter: promoter for bacteriophage T7 RNA polymerase
   3721..3774    -  CDS            lacI (fragment): lac repressor; lacI; The lac repressor binds to the lac operator to inhibit transcription in E. coli. This inhibition can be relieved by adding lactose or isopropyl-β-D-thiogalactopyranoside (IPTG).
   3957..4545    -  rep_origin     ori: high-copy-number ColE1/pMB1/pBR322/pUC origin of replication
   4716..5576    -  CDS            AmpR: β-lactamase; bla; confers resistance to ampicillin, carbenicillin, and related antibiotics
   5577..5681    -  promoter       AmpR promoter: bla
   5776..5811    +  CDS            rop (fragment): Rop protein, which maintains plasmids at low copy number; rop
   5913..5964    +  misc_feature   bom (fragment): basis of mobility region from pBR322
   6027..6045    +  promoter       SP6 promoter: promoter for bacteriophage SP6 RNA polymerase
>Addgene plasmid #105151 | pFA6a-kanMX6-P3nmt1-mECitrine | addgene full sequence | sequence record 205212 | Addgene NGS Result
ACGCGGCCGCCAGCTGAAGCTTCGTACGCTGCAGGTCGACGGATCTATATTACCCTGTTATCCCTAGCGG
ATCTGCCGGTAGAGGTGTGGTCAATAAGAGCGACCTCATACTATACCTGAGAAAGCAACCTGACCTACAG
GAAAGAGTTACTCAAGAATAAGAATTTTCGTTTTAAAACCTAAGAGTCACTTTAAAATTTGTATACACTT
ATTTTTTTTATAACTTATTTAATAATAAAAATCATAAATCATAAGAAATTCGCTTATTTAGAAGTGGCGC
GCCCTATTTGTATAGTTCATCCATGCCATGTGTAATCCCAGCAGCTGTTACAAACTCAAGAAGGACCATG
TGGTCTCTCTTTTCGTTGGGATCTTTCGAAAGCTTAGATTGATAGGACAGGTAATGGTTGTCTGGTAAAA
GGACAGGGCCATCGCCAATTGGAGTATTTTGTTGATAATGGTCTGCTAGTTGAACGCTTCCATCTTCAAT
GTTGTGTCTAATTTTGAAGTTAACTTTGATTCCATTCTTTTGTTTGTCTGCCATGATGTATACATTGTGT
GAGTTATAGTTGTATTCCAATTTGTGTCCAAGAATGTTTCCATCTTCTTTAAAATCAATACCTTTTAACT
CGATTCTATTAACAAGGGTATCACCTTCAAACTTGACTTCAGCACGTGTCTTGTAGTTCCCGTCATCTTT
GAAAAATATAGTTCTTTCCTGTACATAACCTTCGGGCATGGCACTCTTGAAAAAGTCATGCCGTTTCATA
TGATCTGGGTATCTAGCAAAGCACATTAGACCATAACCCAAAGTAGTGACAAGTGTTGGCCATGGAACAG
GTAGTTTTCCAGTAGTGCAAATAAATTTAAGGGTAAGTTTTCCGTATGTTGCATCACCTTCACCCTCTCC
ACTGACAGAAAATTTGTGCCCATTAACATCACCATCTAATTCAACAAGAATTGGGACAACTCCAGTGAAA
AGTTCTTCTCCTTTACTGTTAATTAAAGACATGATTTAACAAAGCGACTATAAGTCAGAAAGTGAGAATG
AGATTGAAATAATTAATTCAACTTATTCAATTGATGATATGCCAGGATTCCTCTTCCTTTATATATCTTC
AATGTTTCGATTAACAGGTCCATTATCCGGTTTTTAGTTTCGCTGCACATTGCCGAATGACAATCGGATT
CCTTTAAGCTTTGCTTTTGCCCTGTTTTCTCTCCCCAGTAATCGTTGGGTGACTGAACCATCCAGTAGCC
GAGAGTTACGTTTTTCCTGATTTAATAAATATCCATATCTATTTGTCTCGTGGTGTTTTACAGCAACTAA
CCGAAATTACTATTTTGCATCATCCAACCATAAAGAGACAACAATAATTCTAGAAAACATATAACAAGTG
TTTTTTTCTATTTACGTCTCATACGCAAAGTCCACTTTACCATGTTTTGGAAACTTGTACCCAACCATTC
ATTTTTCGATTTTGTAATGAGGCTCTTTTCTTCTAACAATCATTGAGGTCATTATCATGTGTCCTCACCT
ATTGTTTAAATTGAGGCTTGCGCTATTCCCAAAATTGTGGGTATTATTTTCATATATCAGTATCTGCAAT
TTCGGTTCAACTTTCTTATCAAGAAAGAGGATTAATTTCTTAACAAAAACCTTCTTTGTTTTATAACGCT
GATTTTTGTATTATTTGGCGACCAAGGTTATAAGTGATCCAATCCAAATGTCATAACTTCAGTTGATCCC
TGCGGAAAATATAAATCAGATTAGACATATGGTTATATAAAAAAAAAGAGAAATTATTTGAGTTCATTGA
AACTTCAACGTTATTTGACTAAAACTTGTTAATTTACATGTCTGCAAGATTAATCCAGCATATTAAATAA
ATTAGTTGACTTATGTCAAACAAATAATACATTCTTGATATTATTAGAAAAAAAAAGAAAATTGAATAAC
TTGTGAGAAATGATATTGTTATTATTTTAGATTATGTCCTTTGAAATACAATAACATGCTAAGGCACTTA
CTACTTAAGCCTTTATTACTTTAATGTGCTAACAATCTTCTGTATCCTTAGACGTTAAATTTTCCCTTAT
TAAAAAATAAAAAAATAAAAAAAAAATATAGGAAATGAAACAACCGCTGATGACTTATTCTGTCTTTTAT
GGCGAGATCTGTTTAGCTTGCCTCGTCCCCGCCGGGTCACCCGGCCAGCGACATGGAGGCCCAGAATACC
CTCCTTGACAGTCTTGACGTGCGCAGCTCAGGGGCATGATGTGACTGTCGCCCGTACATTTAGCCCATAC
ATCCCCATGTATAATCATTTGCATCCATACATTTTGATGGCCGCACGGCGCGAAGCAAAAATTACGGCTC
CTCGCTGCAGACCTGCGAGCAGGGAAACGCTCCCCTCACAGACGCGTTGAATTGTCCCCACGCCGCGCCC
CTGTAGAGAAATATAAAAGGTTAGGATTTGCCACTGAGGTTCTTCTTTCATATACTTCCTTTTAAAATCT
TGCTAGGATACAGTTCTCACATCACATCCGAACATAAACAACCATGGGTAAGGAAAAGACTCACGTTTCG
AGGCCGCGATTAAATTCCAACATGGATGCTGATTTATATGGGTATAAATGGGCTCGCGATAATGTCGGGC
AATCAGGTGCGACAATCTATCGATTGTATGGGAAGCCCGATGCGCCAGAGTTGTTTCTGAAACATGGCAA
AGGTAGCGTTGCCAATGATGTTACAGATGAGATGGTCAGACTAAACTGGCTGACGGAATTTATGCCTCTT
CCGACCATCAAGCATTTTATCCGTACTCCTGATGATGCATGGTTACTCACCACTGCGATCCCCGGCAAAA
CAGCATTCCAGGTATTAGAAGAATATCCTGATTCAGGTGAAAATATTGTTGATGCGCTGGCAGTGTTCCT
GCGCCGGTTGCATTCGATTCCTGTTTGTAATTGTCCTTTTAACAGCGATCGCGTATTTCGTCTCGCTCAG
GCGCAATCACGAATGAATAACGGTTTGGTTGATGCGAGTGATTTTGATGACGAGCGTAATGGCTGGCCTG
TTGAACAAGTCTGGAAAGAAATGCATAAGCTTTTGCCATTCTCACCGGATTCAGTCGTCACTCATGGTGA
TTTCTCACTTGATAACCTTATTTTTGACGAGGGGAAATTAATAGGTTGTATTGATGTTGGACGAGTCGGA
ATCGCAGACCGATACCAGGATCTTGCCATCCTATGGAACTGCCTCGGTGAGTTTTCTCCTTCATTACAGA
AACGGCTTTTTCAAAAATATGGTATTGATAATCCTGATATGAATAAATTGCAGTTTCATTTGATGCTCGA
TGAGTTTTTCTAATCAGTACTGACAATAAAAAGATTCTTGTTTTCAAGAACTTGTCATTTGTATAGTTTT
TTTATATTGTAGTTGTTCTATTTTAATCAAATGTTAGCGTGATTTATATTTTTTTTCGCCTCGACATCAT
CTGCCCAGATGCGAAGTTAAGTGCGCAGAAAGTAATATCATGCGTCAATCGTATGTGAATGCTGGTCGCT
ATACTGCTGTCGATTCGATACTAACGCCGCCATCCAGTTTAAACGAGCTCGAATTCATCGATGATATCAG
ATCCACTAGTGGCCTATGCGGCCGCGGATCTGCCGGTCTCCCTATAGTGAGTCGTATTAATTTCGATAAG
CCAGGTTAACCTGCATTAATGAATCGGCCAACGCGCGGGGAGAGGCGGTTTGCGTATTGGGCGCTCTTCC
GCTTCCTCGCTCACTGACTCGCTGCGCTCGGTCGTTCGGCTGCGGCGAGCGGTATCAGCTCACTCAAAGG
CGGTAATACGGTTATCCACAGAATCAGGGGATAACGCAGGAAAGAACATGTGAGCAAAAGGCCAGCAAAA
GGCCAGGAACCGTAAAAAGGCCGCGTTGCTGGCGTTTTTCCATAGGCTCCGCCCCCCTGACGAGCATCAC
AAAAATCGACGCTCAAGTCAGAGGTGGCGAAACCCGACAGGACTATAAAGATACCAGGCGTTTCCCCCTG
GAAGCTCCCTCGTGCGCTCTCCTGTTCCGACCCTGCCGCTTACCGGATACCTGTCCGCCTTTCTCCCTTC
GGGAAGCGTGGCGCTTTCTCATAGCTCACGCTGTAGGTATCTCAGTTCGGTGTAGGTCGTTCGCTCCAAG
CTGGGCTGTGTGCACGAACCCCCCGTTCAGCCCGACCGCTGCGCCTTATCCGGTAACTATCGTCTTGAGT
CCAACCCGGTAAGACACGACTTATCGCCACTGGCAGCAGCCACTGGTAACAGGATTAGCAGAGCGAGGTA
TGTAGGCGGTGCTACAGAGTTCTTGAAGTGGTGGCCTAACTACGGCTACACTAGAAGAACAGTATTTGGT
ATCTGCGCTCTGCTGAAGCCAGTTACCTTCGGAAAAAGAGTTGGTAGCTCTTGATCCGGCAAACAAACCA
CCGCTGGTAGCGGTGGTTTTTTTGTTTGCAAGCAGCAGATTACGCGCAGAAAAAAAGGATCTCAAGAAGA
TCCTTTGATCTTTTCTACGGGGTCTGACGCTCAGTGGAACGAAAACTCACGTTAAGGGATTTTGGTCATG
AGATTATCAAAAAGGATCTTCACCTAGATCCTTTTAAATTAAAAATGAAGTTTTAAATCAATCTAAAGTA
TATATGAGTAAACTTGGTCTGACAGTTACCAATGCTTAATCAGTGAGGCACCTATCTCAGCGATCTGTCT
ATTTCGTTCATCCATAGTTGCCTGACTCCCCGTCGTGTAGATAACTACGATACGGGAGGGCTTACCATCT
GGCCCCAGTGCTGCAATGATACCGCGAGACCCACGCTCACCGGCTCCAGATTTATCAGCAATAAACCAGC
CAGCCGGAAGGGCCGAGCGCAGAAGTGGTCCTGCAACTTTATCCGCCTCCATCCAGTCTATTAATTGTTG
CCGGGAAGCTAGAGTAAGTAGTTCGCCAGTTAATAGTTTGCGCAACGTTGTTGCCATTGCTACAGGCATC
GTGGTGTCACGCTCGTCGTTTGGTATGGCTTCATTCAGCTCCGGTTCCCAACGATCAAGGCGAGTTACAT
GATCCCCCATGTTGTGCAAAAAAGCGGTTAGCTCCTTCGGTCCTCCGATCGTTGTCAGAAGTAAGTTGGC
CGCAGTGTTATCACTCATGGTTATGGCAGCACTGCATAATTCTCTTACTGTCATGCCATCCGTAAGATGC
TTTTCTGTGACTGGTGAGTACTCAACCAAGTCATTCTGAGAATAGTGTATGCGGCGACCGAGTTGCTCTT
GCCCGGCGTCAATACGGGATAATACCGCGCCACATAGCAGAACTTTAAAAGTGCTCATCATTGGAAAACG
TTCTTCGGGGCGAAAACTCTCAAGGATCTTACCGCTGTTGAGATCCAGTTCGATGTAACCCACTCGTGCA
CCCAACTGATCTTCAGCATCTTTTACTTTCACCAGCGTTTCTGGGTGAGCAAAAACAGGAAGGCAAAATG
CCGCAAAAAAGGGAATAAGGGCGACACGGAAATGTTGAATACTCATACTCTTCCTTTTTCAATATTATTG
AAGCATTTATCAGGGTTATTGTCTCATGAGCGGATACATATTTGAATGTATTTAGAAAAATAAACAAATA
GGGGTTCCGCGCACATTTCCCCGAAAAGTGCCACCTGACGTCTAAGAAACCATTATTATCATGACATTAA
CCTATAAAAATAGGCGTATCACGAGGCCCTTTCGTCTCGCGCGTTTCGGTGATGACGGTGAAAACCTCTG
ACACATGCAGCTCCCGGAGACGGTCACAGCTTGTCTGTAAGCGGATGCCGGGAGCAGACAAGCCCGTCAG
GGCGCGTCAGCGGGTGTTGGCGGGTGTCGGGGCTGGCTTAACTATGCGGCATCAGAGCAGATTGTACTGA
GAGTGCACCATATGGACATATTGTCGTTAGAACGCGGCTACAATTAATACATAACCTTATGTATCATACA
CATACGATTTAGGTGACACTATAGA
